Addgene plasmid #85061: pmScarlet-H_NES_C1
Purpose: In vivo visualization of the cytoplasm, but not the nucleus (can be used for colocalization studies)
Depositing lab: Dorus Gadella. Depositing organization: University of Amsterdam. Publication: mScarlet: a bright monomeric red fluorescent protein for cellular imaging. Bindels DS, Haarbosch L, van Weeren L, Postma M, Wiese KE, Mastop M, Aumonier S, Gotthard G, Royant A, Hink MA, Gadella TW Jr. Nat Methods. 2016 Nov 21. doi: 10.1038/nmeth.4074. PubMed 27869816.
Backbone
  Vector backbone: pmScarlet-H_C1
  Backbone manufacturer: Gadella Lab
  Backbone size w/o insert (bp): 4710
  Vector type: Mammalian Expression
  Selectable markers: Neomycin (select with G418)
Growth in bacteria
  Bacterial resistance: Kanamycin, 50 μg/mL
  Growth temperature: 37°C
  Growth strain: DH5alpha
  Copy number: High Copy
Gene/Insert
  Gene/Insert name: NES (alt name: Nuclear Export Sequence)
  Species: Synthetic
  Insert size (bp): 45
  Promoter: CMV
  Cloning method: Restriction Enzyme; 5′ cloning site BsrGI (not destroyed); 3′ cloning site BspEI (not destroyed)
  Sequencing primers: 5′ AGGTCTATATAAGCAGAGC; 3′ TCTACAAATGTGGTATGGC
Terms and licenses: Academic/Nonprofit Terms; Industry Terms: Not Available to Industry
How to cite: pmScarlet-H_NES_C1 was a gift from Dorus Gadella (Addgene plasmid # 85061 ; http://n2t.net/addgene:85061 ; RRID:Addgene_85061)
