[The description below was written by a language model from this plasmid's Addgene catalogue record and pLannotate feature annotations shown in this document.]
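Description:
pmScarlet-H_NES_C1 is a mammalian expression plasmid built on the pmScarlet-H_C1 backbone, a C1-style fusion vector in which the fluorescent protein sits upstream of the cloning sites. It is a high-copy plasmid that replicates in E. coli from a ColE1/pUC-type origin and also carries an f1 phage origin. A single Tn5 aminoglycoside phosphotransferase gene (NeoR/KanR) serves both hosts. The bacterial AmpR (bla) promoter drives it for kanamycin selection in bacteria. The adjacent SV40 enhancer/early promoter, together with an HSV TK polyadenylation signal, drives it for G418 selection of transfected mammalian cells. The short fragments annotated as ble, bGH poly(A) and SV40 large T antigen appear to be partial automated matches to backbone sequence, not functional elements.

The expression cassette uses the human CMV immediate-early enhancer and promoter to transcribe mScarlet-H, a monomeric red fluorescent protein variant noted for higher photostability than mScarlet, and ends with an SV40 poly(A) signal. A 45 bp synthetic nuclear export sequence was inserted between the BsrGI and BspEI sites, both of which are retained. The feature table does not annotate the NES separately, but the gap between the end of the mScarlet-H coding region and the remaining multiple cloning site is consistent with a C-terminal fusion to the fluorescent protein. The export signal drives the red fusion protein out of the nucleus, so it labels the cytoplasm and leaves the nucleus dark. The stated purpose is live-cell visualization of the cytoplasm, and the construct can also be used as a compartment marker in colocalization studies.
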