Features (pLannotate 1.2.2; 14 found; start..end, strand, type, name):
     61..364     +  enhancer       CMV enhancer: human cytomegalovirus immediate early enhancer
    365..568     +  promoter       CMV promoter: human cytomegalovirus (CMV) immediate early promoter
    613..1306    +  CDS            mScarlet-H (fragment): monomeric red fluorescent protein evolved from a synthetic template (Bindels et al., 2016) more photostable than mScarlet
   1354..1419    +  misc_feature   MCS: multiple cloning site
   1436..1520    +  CDS            large T antigen (fragment): large T antigen from SV40 (simian virus 40)
   1543..1664    +  polyA_signal   SV40 poly(A) signal: SV40 polyadenylation signal
   1698..2126    -  rep_origin     f1 ori (sequence partly withheld): f1 bacteriophage origin of replication; arrow indicates direction of (+) strand synthesis
   2153..2257    +  promoter       AmpR promoter: bla
   2259..2616    +  promoter       SV40 promoter: SV40 enhancer and early promoter
   2651..3445    +  CDS            NeoR/KanR: aminoglycoside phosphotransferase from Tn5; aph(3')-II (or nptII); confers resistance to neomycin, kanamycin, and G418 (Geneticin®)
   3466..3618    +  CDS            ble (fragment): BLE_KLEPN - Experimental evidence at protein level: Swiss-Prot protein existence level 1. Binding protein with a strong affinity to the bleomycin family of antibiotics. Binds to CL990; an antimitotic-antibiotic compound. From Klebsiella pneumoniae.
   3677..3724    +  polyA_signal   HSV TK poly(A) signal: herpes simplex virus thymidine kinase polyadenylation signal (Cole and Stacy, 1985)
   3815..3831    -  polyA_signal   bGH poly(A) signal (fragment): bovine growth hormone polyadenylation signal
   4053..4641    +  rep_origin     ori: high-copy-number ColE1/pMB1/pBR322/pUC origin of replication
>Addgene plasmid #85061 | pmScarlet-H_NES_C1 | depositor full sequence | sequence record 163867 | Full Sequence
TAGTTATTAATAGTAATCAATTACGGGGTCATTAGTTCATAGCCCATATATGGAGTTCCGCGTTACATAA
CTTACGGTAAATGGCCCGCCTGGCTGACCGCCCAACGACCCCCGCCCATTGACGTCAATAATGACGTATG
TTCCCATAGTAACGCCAATAGGGACTTTCCATTGACGTCAATGGGTGGAGTATTTACGGTAAACTGCCCA
CTTGGCAGTACATCAAGTGTATCATATGCCAAGTACGCCCCCTATTGACGTCAATGACGGTAAATGGCCC
GCCTGGCATTATGCCCAGTACATGACCTTATGGGACTTTCCTACTTGGCAGTACATCTACGTATTAGTCA
TCGCTATTACCATGGTGATGCGGTTTTGGCAGTACATCAATGGGCGTGGATAGCGGTTTGACTCACGGGG
ATTTCCAAGTCTCCACCCCATTGACGTCAATGGGAGTTTGTTTTGGCACCAAAATCAACGGGACTTTCCA
AAATGTCGTAACAACTCCGCCCCATTGACGCAAATGGGCGGTAGGCGTGTACGGTGGGAGGTCTATATAA
GCAGAGCTGGTTTAGTGAACCGTCAGATCCGCTAGCGCTACCGGTCGCCACCATGGTGAGCAAGGGCGAG
GCAGTGATCAAGGAGTTCATGCGGTTCAAGGTGCACATGGAGGGCTCCATGAACGGCCACGAGTTCGAGA
TCGAGGGCGAGGGCGAGGGCCGCCCCTACGAGGGCACCCAGACCGCCAAGCTGAAGGTGACCAAGGGTGG
CCCCCTGCCCTTCTCCTGGGACATCCTGTCCCCTCAGTTCATGTACGGCTCCAGGGCCTTCACCAAGCAC
CCCGCCGACATCCCCGACTACTATAAGCAGTCCTTCCCCGAGGGCTTCAAGTGGGAGCGCGTGATGAACT
TCGAGGACGGCGGCGCCGTGACCGTGACCCAGGACACCTCCCTGGAGGACGGCACCCTGATCTACAAGGT
GAAGCTCCGCGGCACCAACTTCCCTCCTGACGGCCCCGTAATGCAGAAGAAGACAATGGGCTGGGAAGCA
TCCACCGAGCGGTTGTACCCCGAGGACGGCGTGCTGAAGGGCGACATTAAGCACGCCCTGCGCCTGAAGG
ACGGCGGCCGCTACCTGGCGGACTTCAAGACCACCTACAAGGCCAAGAAGCCCGTGCAGATGCCCGGCGC
CTACAACGTCGACCGCAAGTTGGACATCACCTCCCACAACGAGGACTACACCGTGGTGGAACAGTACGAA
CGCTCCGAGGGCCGCCACTCCACCGGCGGCATGGACGAGCTGTACAGTGAGCTGCAGAACAAGCTGGAAG
AGTTGGATCTGGACTCGTACAAGTCCGGACTCAGATCTCGAGCTCAAGCTTCGAATTCTGCAGTCGACGG
TACCGCGGGCCCGGGATCCACCGGATCTAGATAACTGATCATAATCAGCCATACCACATTTGTAGAGGTT
TTACTTGCTTTAAAAAACCTCCCACACCTCCCCCTGAACCTGAAACATAAAATGAATGCAATTGTTGTTG
TTAACTTGTTTATTGCAGCTTATAATGGTTACAAATAAAGCAATAGCATCACAAATTTCACAAATAAAGC
ATTTTTTTCACTGCATTCTAGTTGTGGTTTGTCCAAACTCATCAATGTATCTTAACGCGTAAATTGTAAG
CGTTAATATTTTGTTAAAATTCGCGTTAAATTTTTGTTAAATCAGCTCATTTTTTAACCAATAGGCCGAA
ATCGGCAAAATCCCTTATAAATCAAAAGAATAGACCGAGATAGGGT
[37 nt withheld, positions 1797-1833]
AAAGAACGTGGACTCCAACGTCAAAGG
[49 nt withheld, positions 1861-1909]
T
[91 nt withheld, positions 1911-2001]
G
[124 nt withheld, positions 2003-2126]
CAGGTGGCACTTTTCGGGGAAATGTGCGCGGAACCCCTATTTGTTTATTTTTCTAAATACATTCAAATAT
GTATCCGCTCATGAGACAATAACCCTGATAAATGCTTCAATAATATTGAAAAAGGAAGAGTCCTGAGGCG
GAAAGAACCAGCTGTGGAATGTGTGTCAGTTAGGGTGTGGAAAGTCCCCAGGCTCCCCAGCAGGCAGAAG
TATGCAAAGCATGCATCTCAATTAGTCAGCAACCAGGTGTGGAAAGTCCCCAGGCTCCCCAGCAGGCAGA
AGTATGCAAAGCATGCATCTCAATTAGTCAGCAACCATAGTCCCGCCCCTAACTCCGCCCATCCCGCCCC
TAACTCCGCCCAGTTCCGCCCATTCTCCGCCCCATGGCTGACTAATTTTTTTTATTTATGCAGAGGCCGA
GGCCGCCTCGGCCTCTGAGCTATTCCAGAAGTAGTGAGGAGGCTTTTTTGGAGGCCTAGGCTTTTGCAAA
GATCGATCAAGAGACAGGATGAGGATCGTTTCGCATGATTGAACAAGATGGATTGCACGCAGGTTCTCCG
GCCGCTTGGGTGGAGAGGCTATTCGGCTATGACTGGGCACAACAGACAATCGGCTGCTCTGATGCCGCCG
TGTTCCGGCTGTCAGCGCAGGGGCGCCCGGTTCTTTTTGTCAAGACCGACCTGTCCGGTGCCCTGAATGA
ACTGCAAGACGAGGCAGCGCGGCTATCGTGGCTGGCCACGACGGGCGTTCCTTGCGCAGCTGTGCTCGAC
GTTGTCACTGAAGCGGGAAGGGACTGGCTGCTATTGGGCGAAGTGCCGGGGCAGGATCTCCTGTCATCTC
ACCTTGCTCCTGCCGAGAAAGTATCCATCATGGCTGATGCAATGCGGCGGCTGCATACGCTTGATCCGGC
TACCTGCCCATTCGACCACCAAGCGAAACATCGCATCGAGCGAGCACGTACTCGGATGGAAGCCGGTCTT
GTCGATCAGGATGATCTGGACGAAGAGCATCAGGGGCTCGCGCCAGCCGAACTGTTCGCCAGGCTCAAGG
CGAGCATGCCCGACGGCGAGGATCTCGTCGTGACCCATGGCGATGCCTGCTTGCCGAATATCATGGTGGA
AAATGGCCGCTTTTCTGGATTCATCGACTGTGGCCGGCTGGGTGTGGCGGACCGCTATCAGGACATAGCG
TTGGCTACCCGTGATATTGCTGAAGAGCTTGGCGGCGAATGGGCTGACCGCTTCCTCGTGCTTTACGGTA
TCGCCGCTCCCGATTCGCAGCGCATCGCCTTCTATCGCCTTCTTGACGAGTTCTTCTGAGCGGGACTCTG
GGGTTCGAAATGACCGACCAAGCGACGCCCAACCTGCCATCACGAGATTTCGATTCCACCGCCGCCTTCT
ATGAAAGGTTGGGCTTCGGAATCGTTTTCCGGGACGCCGGCTGGATGATCCTCCAGCGCGGGGATCTCAT
GCTGGAGTTCTTCGCCCACCCTAGGGGGAGGCTAACTGAAACACGGAAGGAGACAATACCGGAAGGAACC
CGCGCTATGACGGCAATAAAAAGACAGAATAAAACGCACGGTGTTGGGTCGTTTGTTCATAAACGCGGGG
TTCGGTCCCAGGGCTGGCACTCTGTCGATACCCCACCGAGACCCCATTGGGGCCAATACGCCCGCGTTTC
TTCCTTTTCCCCACCCCACCCCCCAAGTTCGGGTGAAGGCCCAGGGCTCGCAGCCAACGTCGGGGCGGCA
GGCCCTGCCATAGCCTCAGGTTACTCATATATACTTTAGATTGATTTAAAACTTCATTTTTAATTTAAAA
GGATCTAGGTGAAGATCCTTTTTGATAATCTCATGACCAAAATCCCTTAACGTGAGTTTTCGTTCCACTG
AGCGTCAGACCCCGTAGAAAAGATCAAAGGATCTTCTTGAGATCCTTTTTTTCTGCGCGTAATCTGCTGC
TTGCAAACAAAAAAACCACCGCTACCAGCGGTGGTTTGTTTGCCGGATCAAGAGCTACCAACTCTTTTTC
CGAAGGTAACTGGCTTCAGCAGAGCGCAGATACCAAATACTGTCCTTCTAGTGTAGCCGTAGTTAGGCCA
CCACTTCAAGAACTCTGTAGCACCGCCTACATACCTCGCTCTGCTAATCCTGTTACCAGTGGCTGCTGCC
AGTGGCGATAAGTCGTGTCTTACCGGGTTGGACTCAAGACGATAGTTACCGGATAAGGCGCAGCGGTCGG
GCTGAACGGGGGGTTCGTGCACACAGCCCAGCTTGGAGCGAACGACCTACACCGAACTGAGATACCTACA
GCGTGAGCTATGAGAAAGCGCCACGCTTCCCGAAGGGAGAAAGGCGGACAGGTATCCGGTAAGCGGCAGG
GTCGGAACAGGAGAGCGCACGAGGGAGCTTCCAGGGGGAAACGCCTGGTATCTTTATAGTCCTGTCGGGT
TTCGCCACCTCTGACTTGAGCGTCGATTTTTGTGATGCTCGTCAGGGGGGCGGAGCCTATGGAAAAACGC
CAGCAACGCGGCCTTTTTACGGTTCCTGGCCTTTTGCTGGCCTTTTGCTCACATGTTCTTTCCTGCGTTA
TCCCCTGATTCTGTGGATAACCGTATTACCGCCATGCAT
