>Addgene plasmid #85061 | pmScarlet-H_NES_C1 | addgene partial sequence | sequence record 167448 | CMV-F 5'-CGCAAATGGGCGGTAGGCGTG-3'
TGAACCGTCAGATCCGCTAGCGCTACCGGTCGCCACCATGGTGAGCAAGGGCGAGGCAGTGATCAAGGAG
TTCATGCGGTTCAAGGTGCACATGGAGGGCTCCATGAACGGCCACGAGTTCGAGATCGAGGGCGAGGGCG
AGGGCCGCCCCTACGAGGGCACCCAGACCGCCAAGCTGAAGGTGACCAAGGGTGGCCCCCTGCCCTTCTC
CTGGGACATCCTGTCCCCTCAGTTCATGTACGGCTCCAGGGCCTTCACCAAGCACCCCGCCGACATCCCC
GACTACTATAAGCAGTCCTTCCCCGAGGGCTTCAAGTGGGAGCGCGTGATGAACTTCGAGGACGGCGGCG
CCGTGACCGTGACCCAGGACACCTCCCTGGAGGACGGCACCCTGATCTACAAGGTGAAGCTCCGCGGCAC
CAACTTCCCTCCTGACGGCCCCGTAATGCAGAAGAAGACAATGGGCTGGGAAGCGTCCACCGAGCGGTTG
TACCCCGAGGACGGCGTGCTGAAGGGCGACATTAAGCACGCCCTGCGCCTGAAGGACGGCGGCCGCTACC
TGGCGGACTTCAAGACCACCTACAAGGCCAAGAAGCCCGTGCAGATGCCCGGCGCCTACAACGTCGACCG
CAAGTTGGACATCACCTCCCACAACGAGGACTACACCGTGGTGGAACAGTACGAACGCTCCGAGGGCCGC
CACT
