>Addgene plasmid #85061 | pmScarlet-H_NES_C1 | addgene partial sequence | sequence record 167450 | SV40pA-R 5'-GAAATTTGTGATGCTATTGC-3'
GTTAACAACAACAATTGCATTCATTTTATGTTTCAGGTTCAGGGGGAGGTGTGGGAGGTTTTTTAAAGCA
AGTAAAACCTCTACAAATGTGGTATGGCTGATTATGATCAGTTATCTAGATCCGGTGGATCCCGGGCCCG
CGGTACCGTCGACTGCAGAATTCGAAGCTTGAGCTCGAGATCTGAGTCCGGACTTGTACGAGTCCAGATC
CAACTCTTCCAGCTTGTTCTGCAGCTCACTGTACAGCTCGTCCATGCCGCCGGTGGAGTGGCGGCCCTCG
GAGCGTTCGTACTGTTCCACCACGGTGTAGTCCTCGTTGTGGGAGGTGATGTCCAACTTGCGGTCGACGT
TGTAGGCGCCGGGCATCTGCACGGGCTTCTTGGCCTTGTAGGTGGTCTTGAAGTCCGCCAGGTAGCGGCC
GCCGTCCTTCAGGCGCAGGGCGTGCTTAATGTCGCCCTTCAGCACGCCGTCCTCGGGGTACAACCGCTCG
GTGGACGCTTCCCAGCCCATTGTCTTCTTCTGCATTACGGGGCCGTCAGGAGGGAAGTTGGTGCCGCGGA
GCTTCACCTTGTAGATCAGGGTGCCGTCCTCCAGGGAGGTGTCCTGGGTCACGGTCACGGCGCCGCCGTC
CTCGAAGTTCATCACGCGCTCCCACTTGAAGCCCTCGGGGAAGGACTGCTTATAGTAGTCGGGGATGTCG
GCGGGGTGCTTGGTGAAGGCCCTGGAGCCGTACA
